>Addgene plasmid #70150 | pDS1U-PKS12 | depositor full sequence | sequence record 125161 | pDS1U-PKS12 sequence 11313 bps
GCGAGCGGTATCAGCTCACTCAAAGGCGGTAATACGGTTATCCACAGAATCAGGGGATAACGCAGGAAAG
AACATGTGAGCAAAAGGCCAGCAAAAGGCCAGGAACCGTAAAAAGGCCGCGTTGCTGGCGTTTTTCCATA
GGCTCCGCCCCCCTGACGAGCATCACAAAAATCGACGCTCAAGTCAGAGGTGGCGAAACCCGACAGGACT
ATAAAGATACCAGGCGTTTCCCCCTGGAAGCTCCCTCGTGCGCTCTCCTGTTCCGACCCTGCCGCTTACC
GGATACCTGTCCGCCTTTCTCCCTTCGGGAAGCGTGGCGCTTTCTCATAGCTCACGCTGTAGGTATCTCA
GTTCGGTGTAGGTCGTTCGCTCCAAGCTGGGCTGTGTGCACGAACCCCCCGTTCAGCCCGACCGCTGCGC
CTTATCCGGTAACTATCGTCTTGAGTCCAACCCGGTAAGACACGACTTATCGCCACTGGCAGCAGCCACT
GGTAACAGGATTAGCAGAGCGAGGTATGTAGGCGGTGCTACAGAGTTCTTGAAGTGGTGGCCTAACTACG
GCTACACTAGAAGGACAGTATTTGGTATCTGCGCTCTGCTGAAGCCAGTTACCTTCGGAAAAAGAGTTGG
TAGCTCTTGATCCGGCAAACAAACCACCGCTGGTAGCGGTGGTTTTTTTGTTTGCAAGCAGCAGATTACG
CGCAGAAAAAAAGGATCTCAAGAAGATCCTTTGATCTTTTCTACGGGGTCTGACGCTCAGTGGAACGAAA
ACTCACGTTAAGGGATTTTGGTCATGAGATTATCAAAAAGGATCTTCACCTAGATCCTTTTAAATTAAAA
ATGAAGTTTTAAATCAATCTAAAGTATATATGAGTAAACTTGGTCTGACAGTTACCAATGCTTAATCAGT
GAGGCACCTATCTCAGCGATCTGTCTATTTCGTTCATCCATAGTTGCCTGACTCCCCGTCGTGTAGATAA
CTACGATACGGGAGGGCTTACCATCTGGCCCCAGTGCTGCAATGATACCGCGAGACCCACGCTCACCGGC
TCCAGATTTATCAGCAATAAACCAGCCAGCCGGAAGGGCCGAGCGCAGAAGTGGTCCTGCAACTTTATCC
GCCTCCATCCAGTCTATTAATTGTTGCCGGGAAGCTAGAGTAAGTAGTTCGCCAGTTAATAGTTTGCGCA
ACGTTGTTGCCATTGCTACAGGCATCGTGGTGTCACGCTCGTCGTTTGGTATGGCTTCATTCAGCTCCGG
TTCCCAACGATCAAGGCGAGTTACATGATCCCCCATGTTGTGCAAAAAAGCGGTTAGCTCCTTCGGTCCT
CCGATCGTTGTCAGAAGTAAGTTGGCCGCAGTGTTATCACTCATGGTTATGGCAGCACTGCATAATTCTC
TTACTGTCATGCCATCCGTAAGATGCTTTTCTGTGACTGGTGAGTACTCAACCAAGTCATTCTGAGAATA
GTGTATGCGGCGACCGAGTTGCTCTTGCCCGGCGTCAATACGGGATAATACCGCGCCACATAGCAGAACT
TTAAAAGTGCTCATCATTGGAAAACGTTCTTCGGGGCGAAAACTCTCAAGGATCTTACCGCTGTTGAGAT
CCAGTTCGATGTAACCCACTCGTGCACCCAACTGATCTTCAGCATCTTTTACTTTCACCAGCGTTTCTGG
GTGAGCAAAAACAGGAAGGCAAAATGCCGCAAAAAAGGGAATAAGGGCGACACGGAAATGTTGAATACTC
ATACTCTTCCTTTTTCAATATTATTGAAGCATTTATCAGGGTTATTGTCTCATGAGCGGATACATATTTG
AATGTATTTAGAAAAATAAACAAATAGGGGTTCCGCGCACATTTCCCCGAAAAGTGCCACCTGGGTCCTT
TTCATCACGTGCTATAAAAATAATTATAATTTAAATTTTTTAATATAAATATATAAATTAAAAATAGAAA
GTAAAAAAAGAAATTAAAGAAAAAATAGTTTTTGTTTTCCGAAGATGTAAAAGACTCTAGGGGGATCGCC
AACAAATACTACCTTTTATCTTGCTCTTCCTGCTCTCAGGTATTAATGCCGAATTGTTTCATCTTGTCTG
TGTAGAAGACCACACACGAAAATCCTGTGATTTTACATTTTACTTATCGTTAATCGAATGTATATCTATT
TAATCTGCTTTTCTTGTCTAATAAATATATATGTAAAGTACGCTTTTTGTTGAAATTTTTTAAACCTTTG
TTTATTTTTTTTTCTTCATTCCGTAACTCTTCTACCTTCTTTATTTACTTTCTAAAATCCAAATACAAAA
CATAAAAATAAATAAACACAGAGTAAATTCCCAAATTATTCCATCATTAAAAGATACGAGGCGCGTGTAA
GTTACAGGCAAGCGATCCGTCTAAGAAACCATTATTATCATGACATTAACCTATAAAAATAGGCGTATCA
CGAGGCCCTTTCGTCTCGCGCGTTTCGGTGATGACGGTGAAAACCTCTGACACATGCAGCTCCCGGAGAC
GGTCACAGCTTGTCTGTAAGCGGATGCCGGGAGCAGACAAGCCCGTCAGGGCGCGTCAGCGGGTGTTGGC
GGGTGTCGGGGCTGGCTTAACTATGCGGCATCAGAGCAGATTGTACTGAGAGTGCACCATAACAGCTTTC
GACAACCCTTAATATAACTTCGTATAATGTATGCTATACGAAGTTATTAGGTCTAGAGATCCCAATACAA
CAGATCACGTGATCTTTTGTAAGATGAAGTTGAAGTGAGTGTTGCACCGTGCCAATGCAGGTGGCTATTA
GATTAAATATGTGATTTGTTCTATTAAGTTTCCTGTATAAGCTCTAGTTTTGCTGGCCGCATCTTCTCAA
ATATGCTTCCCAGCCTGCTTTTCTGTAACGTTCACCCTCTACCTTAGCATCCCTTCCCTTTGCAAATAGT
CCTCTTCCAACAATAATAATGTCAGATCCTGTAGAGACCACATCATCCACGGTTCTATACTGTTGACCCA
ATGCGTCTCCCTTGTCATCTAAACCCACACCGGGTGTCATAATCAACCAATCGTAACCTTCATCTCTTCC
ACCCATGTCTCTTTGAGCAATAAAGCCGATAACAAAATCTTTGTCGCTCTTCGCAATGTCAACAGTACCC
TTAGTATATTCTCCAGTAGATAGGGAGCCCTTGCATGACAATTCTGCTAACATCAAAAGGCCTCTAGGTT
CCTTTGTTACTTCTTCTGCCGCCTGCTTCAAACCGCTAACAATACCTGGGCCCACCACACCGTGTGCATT
CGTAATGTCTGCCCATTCTGCTATTCTGTATACACCCGCAGAGTACTGCAATTTGACTGTATTACCAATG
TCAGCAAATTTTCTGTCTTCGAAGAGTAAAAAATTGTACTTGGCGGATAATGCCTTTAGCGGCTTAACTG
TGCCCTCCATGGAAAAATCAGTCAAGATATCCACATGTGTTTTTAGTAAACAAATTTTGGGACCTAATGC
TTCAACTAACTCCAGTAATTCCTTGGTGGTACGAACATCCAATGAAGCACACAAGTTTGTTTGCTTTTCG
TGCATGATATTAAATAGCTTGGCAGCAACAGGACTAGGATGAGTAGCAGCACGTTCCTTATATGTAGCTT
TCGACATAATTATTCTCGACTCAACTTCAATCCGTTTTCTTTCTTCTTATTGCGCTAATTGTCTGTTAGA
CACTTTTATGAGACTTCCTTTTTGTCGGCGGCTATTTCTCAATATACTCCTAATTAATACATTTCCGTGC
AAAGGTACTAACTAGCTAAACGGAGACTCTAGAGCTTGCATGCCTGCAGTACTGTATGTACATACAGTAC
TGTATGTACATACAGTACTGCAGGTCGGAACGCTGTATATATATCAGATCTGTATATATATACAGACGAG
CTTTCGAGAACCCTTAATATAACTTCGTATAATGTATGCTATACGAAGTTATTAGGTGATATCAGATCCA
CTAGTGGCCTATGCACCCAATTGCGCAACTGTTGGGAAGGGCGATCGGTGCGGGCCTCTTCGCTATTACG
CCAGCTGATTTGCCCGGGCAGTTCAGGCTCATCAGGCGCGCCATGCAGGGATATCAGATCTCCATTACCG
ACATTTGGGCGCTATACGTGCATATGTTCATGTATGTATCTGTATTTAAAACACTTTTGTATTATTTTTC
CTCATATATGTGTATAGGTTTATACGGATGATTTAATTATTACTTCACCACCCTTTATTTCAGGCTGATA
TCTTAGCCTTGTTACTAGTTAGAAAAAGACATTTTTGCTGTCAGTCACTGTCAAGAGATTCTTTTGCTGG
CATTTCTTCTAGAAGCAAAAAGAGCGATGCGTCTTTTCCGCTGAACCGTTCCAGCAAAAAAGACTACCAA
CGCAATATGGATTGTCAGAATCATATAAAAGAGAAGCAAATAACTCCTTGTCTTGTATCAATTGCATTAT
AATATCTTCTTGTTAGTGCAATATCATATAGAAGTCATCGAAATAGATATTAAGAAAAACAAACTGTACA
ATCAATCAATCAATCATCACATAAAGCTTATGGAGGTATTCGTTTTTGGGGACCAAAGCACACGCTTTGC
CCCTCCACTGAAAGACCTACTCCTCAAAGGCAACAGTCCTTACTTGACACATTTTGTTAAACAAGTTCAC
GCACTTCTTAGAAGGGAGATATCATCCTTGCCGGCAGTTCAACAGAAGCTATTTCCAAACTTTGCCGACA
TTCAGGAACTCGTCTCCAAGTCAGATTGGGGCAGTGGTAACCCTGCTTTGACAAGCGCTTTAGCATGCTT
TTACCATCTTTGCAGTTTCATTCACTTTTACGATGGACAAGGTCGTACCTTTCCTTCGGAGAACAGTCGC
ATTATTGGACTTTGCGTTGGTTCACTCGCTGCTGCTGCTGTCAGTTGCTCCACATCACTGAGTGAACTGG
TATCAGCTGGTGTAGATGCTGTTCGTGTGGCATTGCACGTCGGACTACGGGTATGGCGAACTACCTCCCT
TTTCGATGTACCAGACAGGCCCTCCGCCACTTGGTCCATAATTGTGCCCGAGGCAGTACTACCAAGAGAA
TCTGCGCAAGACCGACTTGACTCATTCATCATTGAAATGGGACTTGCTCGATCGTCAGTTCCTTACATCA
GCTCGGTCGCACATCACAACATGACCATCAGTGGTCCACCATCCGTCCTCGAAAAGTTCATTCACAGTAT
ATCAACATCACCGAAAGATTCTCTTCCAGTGCCGATCTATGCTCCGTACCACGCCAGCCATCTTTACAGC
ATGGATGATGTAGACGAGGTCCTTAGCCTGTCTGCACCTTCTTTTGCATCAGAGTCCATCATTCCACTCA
TTTCAAGCTCCTCGGGTGACGAGTTACAGCCACTCAAGTATGCAGATCTACTCCGCTGCTGTGTTAGTGA
TATGCTCATACAGCCACTGGATCTTACCAAGGTCTCACAAGCAGTGGCCCAGCTTCTCGAGGTTAGCTCA
TCTACACGTGCCATAATAAAGCCTATAGCAACCAGCGTCTCCAACAGTCTAGTGTCTGCTTTGGAGCCGA
CGCTAGCAGAACGATGCGCCGTGGACAACAGCATGGGGCCCAAAGCCTCGACCAGCCACTCATCAGCAGA
GACACAAACCGAGTCATCAAGCAAGAACTCCAAAATTGCGATTGTTGCTATGTCTGGTCGCTTTCCAGAC
GCAGCTGACTTGGGTGAATTCTGGGATCTTCTCTACAAAGGTCGCGATGTTCATCGACAAATTCCCGAGG
ACCGATTCAACGCAGAGCTCCATTACGACGCTACTGGGCGACGTAAGAACACCAGCAAGGTCATGAATGG
CTGCTTCATCAAGGAACCAGGACTGTTCGACGCTAGGTTCTTCAACATGTCTCCAAAGGAAGCTGAGCAG
TCGGATCCTGGCCAGCGAATGGCCCTCGAAACAGCTTACGAGGCGCTTGAGATGGCTGGTATCGTACCAG
ACAGAACACCTTCGACACAGAGAGATCGTGTTGGTGTGTTCTACGGCATGACTAGCGATGATTGGAGAGA
GGTCAACAGTGGGCAGAATGTCGACACTTATTTTATTCCTGGTGGCAACAGAGCGTTCACTCCTGGTCGA
CTCAACTACTTCTTCAAGTTCAGTGGGCCTAGCGCTAGTGTTGATACGGCTTGCTCCTCCAGTCTCGCTG
CCCTACACTTGGCTTGCAATTCCCTCTGGAGAAATGATTGCGATACAGCTATTGCGGGCGGAACCAATGT
CATGACTAACCCTGACAACTTCGCTGGTTTGGACCGAGGCCACTTCCTATCAAGAACCGGCAACTGCAAC
ACCTTTGACGATGGAGCAGACGGATACTGTCGAGCTGATGGCGTCGGAACCATCATCCTCAAGCGGCTCG
AGGACGCCGAAGCTGACAATGACCCTATTCTCGGTGTCATTCTGGGCGCTTACACAAACCACTCAGCCGA
AGCAGTATCCATCACTCGACCACATGCCGGAGCTCAAGAGTACATCTTCTCCAAACTCCTCCGTGAGTCG
GGCACCGATCCCTACAACGTTAGCTACATCGAGATGCACGGCACAGGCACTCAAGCCGGCGACGCAACCG
AGATGACATCCGTCCTCAAGACGTTTGCTCCTACCAGCGGCTTTGGCGGTCGATTGCCTCACCAAAACCT
TCACTTGGGTTCAGTCAAGGCCAATGTCGGGCACGGTGAATCCGCATCTGGTATCATTGCTCTGATCAAG
ACGCTGCTTATGATGGAGAAGAACATGATCCCGCCGCATTGTGGTATCAAGACAAAGATCAATCACCATT
TTCCTACGGATCTCACTCAGCGCAATGTCCATATCGCCAAAGTTCCGACATCTTGGACAAGATCTGGTCA
AGCCAATCCACGCATTGCTTTCGTCAATAACTTCTCTGCCGCTGGTGGTAACTCTGCTGTCCTACTGCAA
GATGCTCCTCGGCCATCGGTAGTTTCGGATGTTACAGACCCTCGCTCATCCCATGTTGTCACTATGTCCG
CTCGATCAGCAGATTCCCTCAGGAAGAACCTCGCCAATCTCAAGGAGCTTGTAGAAGGCCAAGGTGACTC
GGAGGTCGACTTCCTGAGCAAGCTGTCCTACACAACCACCGCCAGGCGCATGCATCATCAATTCCGAGCT
TCGGTCACAGCACAGACTCGTGAACAGCTGCTGAAGGGCCTTGATTCCGCCATTGAACGCCAGGATGTGA
AGAGGATCCCCGCTGCCGCGCCCTCTGTCGGCTTTGTGTTTAGCGGCCAAGGCGCCCAATACCGTGGTAT
GGGCAAGGAGTACTTTACATCTTTCACAGCCTTCCGCTCTGAGATCATGTCTTACGACAGTATCGCCCAA
GCCCAAGGCTTCCCGTCAATCCTCCCACTGATCCGAGGAGAGGTGGAAGCTGACTCGTTGAGTCCTGTTG
AGATCCAGCTGGGTCTCACTTGCCTGCAGATGGCACTGGCCAAGCTATGGAAGTCATTCGGTGTTGAGCC
AGGCTTTGTTCTCGGACACAGCTTAGGCCACTATGCTGCTTTACACGTCGCTGGTGTTCTGTCCGCCAAT
GATACCATTTACCTCACTGGCATCAGAGCGCAGCTGCTCGTGGATAAGTGCCAGGCAGGAACCCACTCAA
TGCTGGCAGTAAGGGCATCCTTACTCCAGATCCAACAGTTCCTCGATGCCAACATTCACGAGGTTGCATG
TGTCAATGGTCCACGAGAAGTCGTCATCAGTGGACGCGTTGCCGACATTGACCAGCTGGTTGGCCTTTTG
TCGGCTGACAACATCAAGGCGACCCGCGTCAAGGTGCCATTTGCCTTCCACTCAGCGCAGGTTGACCCCA
TTCTCTCCGACTTGGATACAGCGGCGTCGCGCGTCACCTTCCACTCCCCCCAGATTCCTGTTCTTTGTGC
CCTTGACAGCTCTGTCATCAGCCCTGGAAACCATGGTGTCATTGGTCCCCTTCATCTACAGCGACATTGT
CGTGAGACAGTCAACTTTGAGGGTGCTCTACATGCTGCGGAGCGCGAGAAGATCATCAACAAGACATCAA
CTCTATGGATCGAGATTGGTCCCCATGTTGTCTGCTCTACCTTCCTCAAGTCCAGCCTTGGTCCAAGCAC
ACCTACTATCGCATCGCTTCGCCGAAATGACGATTGCTGGAAGGTGTTGGCTGATGGTTTGAGCAGTCTC
TACAGCAGCGGGTTGACAATTGACTGGAACGAGTATCATCGCGACTTCAAGGCCTCTCACCAGGTACTTC
GTCTGCCTTGTTACAGCTGGGAGCACAAGAATTACTGGATACAGTACAAGTACGATTGGTCCTTGACTAA
AGGTGATCCTCCAATTGCTCCTAACAGCTCGGTTGAAGCAGTCTCAGCTTTATCAACACCCTCGGTCCAG
AAGATTCTACAGGAGACTTCCCTTGATCAGGTGTTGACTATCGTTGCTGAGACAGATCTCGCGAGCCCTC
TATTGTCAGAGGTTGCCCAAGGTCATCGGGTCAACGGTGTCAAAGTCTGCACATCTTCCGTGTACGCTGA
TGTTGGCTTGACGCTGGGTAAGTACATTTTGGACAACTACCGCACCGACTTAGAGGGTTATGCGGTCGAT
GTTCACGGTATTGAGGTCCACAAGCCACTTCTTCTCAAAGAAGACATGAACGGAACGCCCCAGGCTACAC
CGTTCCGCATCGAAGTGCGATACCCAATCCAGAGCACCACGGCGCTGATGAGCATCTCCACCACTGGTCC
CAACGGTCAGCACATCAAGCATGCTAACTGCGAACTTCGACTCGAGCATCCGTCGCAATGGGAAGCGGAG
TGGGATCGCCAAGCCTACCTCATCAATCGCAGCGTCAACTACCTTCTGCAGCGATCAGCACAAGGTTTGG
ACAGCATGTTGGCAACCGGAATGGTCTACAAGGTCTTCTCCTCCCTCGTCGACTATGCCGATGGCTACAA
GGGTCTGCAGGAGGTTGTCTTGCACAGCCAAGAGCTCGAGGGCACAGCAAAAGTGCGCTTCCAAACTCCC
TCGGGAGGTTTCGTCTGCAATCCCATGTGGATTGACAGCTGTGGTCAGACGACCGGCTTCATGATGAACT
GTCATCAGACTACGCCCAATGACTACGTCTACGTCAATCATGGCTGGAAGTCGATGAGATTGGCCAAGGC
GTTCCGTGAAGATGGTACCTATCGGACTTATATCCGGATGAGGCCCATTGATAGCACCAAGTTCGCTGGT
GACTTGTACATTCTTGATGAGGATGACACTGTGGTTGGTGTTTATGGAGACATAACATTCCAAGGTTTGC
CGCGACGAGTCCTCAACACAGTCTTGCCATCTGCCAACGCGGTTCCAGTTGATGCTCCCATGGGTCGACG
GGACGTGCCTCCATCAAGAATGGATGTGCCTCCCGTCAGGTCCGGTGAAGGCCCACCCACTTCAGCACCC
ACGCAGCAAGCTATCGCTCTGCCGTTCGCAGCCGATACATCCATGGACTCCCGATTGAGACCTCTTCTTC
GCATCTTGTCAGAAGAGATCGGTCTCGGTCTTGACGTTCTTTCGGACGATGAACTCGACTTTGCGGACCA
CGGTGTCGACTCACTCCTCTCATTGACCATCACTGGTCGCATGCGTGAGGAATTGGGTCTCGACGTTGAA
TCTACAGCATTCATGAACTGTCCCACTTTGGGCAGCTTTAAATTATTCCTAGGACTTGTCGATCAGGACA
ATAAGAGCAGCAGCGGCAGTGATGGCAGTGGTAGGAGCAGTCCAGCACCGGGTATCGAGTCTGGCGCTAC
TACACCACCTATGAGCGAAGAGGACCAGGACAAGATAGTCAGCAGTCACTCGCTTCACCAGTTCCAAGCC
AGTTCGACGCTTCTACAGGGCAGTCCCAGTAAAGCTCGCTCGACTTTGTTCTTGCTACCAGATGGCTCGG
GATCTGCCACATCCTACGCTTCCCTTCCCCCGATCTCTCCAGACGGAGATGTTGCTGTCTACGGGTTGAA
CTGCCCATGGCTGAAGGACGCTAGTTACCTCGTCGAGTTTGGACTCAAGGGCTTGACAGAGCTCTATGTC
AACGAGATACTCCGTCGCAAGCCACAGGGTCCTTACAATTTGGGAGGATGGTCAGCCGGTGGCATTTGCG
CTTATGAAGCTGCCCTGATCCTCACCAGAGCAGGACACCAAGTCGATCGCCTTATCTTGATTGACTCTCC
CAATCCCGTTGGTCTTGAGAAGCTACCTCCTCGCTTGTACGATTTCCTCAATTCGCAGAATGTCTTTGGA
TCAGACAACCCGCACAGCACTGCTGGAACAAGCGTCAAAGCTCCAGAATGGCTTCTTGCACATTTCCTGG
CCTTCATTGACGCTCTGGATGCTTATGTCGCAGTGCCTTGGGACTCTGGTCTAGTCGGTCTAGCATCACC
GCTCCCTGCACCGCCGCAGACATACATGCTGTGGGCAGAAGACGGAGTTTGCAAAGACTCTGATAGTGCT
CGTCCCGAGTACCGTGACGATGACCCACGCGAGATGAGATGGCTGTTGGAGAACAGAACAAACTTTGGTC
CGAATGGTTGGGAGGCGCTACTTGGTGGTAAAGAGGGTTTGTTCATGGATCGGATTGCGGAAGCGAATCA
TTTTAGTATGTTGAAGAGAGGACGGAATGCGGAATATGTCTCTGCATTCCTGGCTCGGGCCTTGGACAAT
TAGCCGCGGCCGCAGGCCTAAATTGATCTAGAGCTTTGGACTTCTTCGCCAGAGGTTTGGTCAAGTCTCC
AATCAAGGTTGTCGGCTTGTCTACCTTGCCAGAAATTTACGAAAAGATGGAAAAGGGTCAAATCGTTGGT
AGATACGTTGTTGACACTTCTAAATAAGCGAATTTCTTATGATTTATGATTTTTATTATTAAATAAGTTA
TAAAAAAAATAAGTGTATACAAATTTTAAAGTGACTCTTAGGTTTTAAAACGAAAATTCTTGTTCTTGAG
TAACTCTTTCCTGTAGGTCAGGTTGCTTTCTCAGGTATAGCATGAGGTCGCTCTTATTGACCACACCTCT
ACCGGCATGCCCATGGGTTAACTGATCAATGCATCCTGCATGGCGCGCCTGATGAGCCTGAACTGCCCGG
GCAAATCAGCTGCATTAATGAATCGGCCAACGCGCGGGGAGAGGCGGTTTGCGTATTGGGCGCTCTTCCG
CTTCCTCGCTCACTGACTCGCTGCGCTCGGTCGTTCGGCTGCG
Features (pLannotate 1.2.2; 16 found; start..end, strand, type, name):
    133..721     -  rep_origin     ori: high-copy-number ColE1/pMB1/pBR322/pUC origin of replication
    892..1752    -  CDS            AmpR: β-lactamase; bla; confers resistance to ampicillin, carbenicillin, and related antibiotics
   1753..1857    -  promoter       AmpR promoter: bla
   1894..2397    +  misc_feature   CEN/ARS: S. cerevisiae CEN6 centromere fused to an autonomously replicating sequence
   2465..2500    +  CDS            rop (fragment): Rop protein, which maintains plasmids at low copy number; rop
   2602..2651    +  misc_feature   bom (fragment): basis of mobility region from pBR322
   2674..2707    -  protein_bind   loxP: Cre-mediated recombination occurs in the 8-bp core sequence (GCATACAT). Cre recombinase
   2845..3647    -  CDS            URA3 (fragment): orotidine-5'-phosphate decarboxylase, required for uracil biosynthesis; S. cerevisiae URA3; yeast auxotrophic marker, counterselectable with 5-fluoroorotic acid (5-FOA)
   3939..3972    -  protein_bind   loxP: Cre-mediated recombination occurs in the 8-bp core sequence (GCATACAT). Cre recombinase
   4012..4067    -  CDS            lacZα (fragment): LacZα fragment of β-galactosidase; lacZ fragment
   4285..4519    +  promoter       CUP1 promoter: S. cerevisiae CUP1; inducible metallothionein promoter, regulated by Cu2+
   4580..10780   +  CDS            PKS12: PKS12_GIBZE - Also known as AUR1 From Gibberella zeae (strain ATCC MYA-4620 / CBS 123657 / FGSC 9075 / NRRL 31084 / PH-1) (Wheat head blight fungus) (Fusarium graminearum).
  10813..10944   +  CDS            ADH1 (fragment): ADH1_YEAST - Also known as ADC1. Experimental evidence at protein level: Swiss-Prot protein existence level 1. This isozyme preferentially catalyzes the conversion of primary unbranched alcohols to their corresponding aldehydes. Also shows activity toward secondary alcohols. From Saccharomyces cerevisiae (strain ATCC 204508 / S288c) (Baker's yeast).
  10948..11135   +  terminator     ADH1 terminator: S. cerevisiae ADH1; transcription terminator for the S. cerevisiae alcohol dehydrogenase 1 (ADH1) gene
  11207..11263   -  CDS            lacI (fragment): lac repressor; lacI; The lac repressor binds to the lac operator to inhibit transcription in E. coli. This inhibition can be relieved by adding lactose or isopropyl-β-D-thiogalactopyranoside (IPTG).
  11265..11313   -  rep_origin     RSF ori (fragment): Plasmids containing the RSF 1030 origin of replication can be propagated in E. coli cells that contain additional plasmids with compatible origins.
