[The description below was written by a language model from this plasmid's Addgene catalogue record and pLannotate feature annotations shown in this document.]
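Description:
pDS1U-PKS12 is a yeast–E. coli shuttle vector of about 11.3 kb for expressing the Fusarium graminearum polyketide synthase PKS12 in Saccharomyces cerevisiae. It is built on the roughly 4.2 kb pDS1U backbone. In bacteria it replicates at high copy from a ColE1/pUC-type origin and is selected through the β-lactamase gene, which confers ampicillin resistance. In yeast it is maintained as a low-copy centromeric plasmid through a CEN6/ARS element. The short rop, bom, lacZα, lacI and RSF ori fragments in the annotation appear to be leftovers from vector assembly rather than functional parts.

The payload is the PKS12 coding sequence, also known as AUR1. It is annotated at about 6.2 kb within an insert recorded as about 7 kb, and it was introduced by ligation-independent cloning. The copper-inducible S. cerevisiae CUP1 metallothionein promoter lies upstream, so expression can be tuned with Cu2+. The ADH1 terminator follows the gene, preceded by a short fragment of ADH1 coding sequence. Yeast selection uses the marker the record calls DS1U. In the feature table this corresponds to a URA3 sequence, annotated as a fragment, flanked by two loxP sites in the same orientation. That arrangement would allow Cre-mediated excision of the marker, and URA3 is in general counterselectable with 5-fluoroorotic acid. The record does not explain how DS1U differs from a standard URA3 cassette. The associated publication title, however, concerns modular and divisible selection gene regulators for flexible metabolic pathway construction. This suggests the plasmid is one component of a system for co-selecting several pathway plasmids, here supplying a fungal polyketide synthase for heterologous production in yeast.
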