Addgene plasmid #70150: pDS1U-PKS12
Purpose: Fusarium graminearum PKS12 encoded on CEN/ARS yeast shuttle vector with DS1U selection marker
Depositing lab: Morten Sommer. Depositing organization: Danmarks Tekniske Universitet. Publication: Flexible metabolic pathway construction using modular and divisible selection gene regulators. Rugbjerg P, Myling-Petersen N, Sommer MO. Metab Eng. 2015 Sep;31:189-97. doi: 10.1016/j.ymben.2015.08.004. Epub 2015 Aug 21. PubMed 26303342.
Backbone
  Vector backbone: pDS1U
  Backbone size w/o insert (bp): 4200
  Total vector size (bp): 11300
  Vector type: Yeast Expression
Growth in bacteria
  Bacterial resistance: Ampicillin, 100 μg/mL
  Growth temperature: 37°C
  Growth strain: XL1 Blue
  Copy number: High Copy
Gene/Insert
  Gene/Insert name: PKS12
  Species: Fusarium graminearum
  Insert size (bp): 7000
  Entrez Gene: PKS12 (a.k.a. FPSE_03799)
  Promoter: CUP1
  Cloning method: Ligation Independent Cloning
  Sequencing primers: 5′ CATATAGAAGTCATCGAAATAG
Terms and licenses: Academic/Nonprofit Terms; Industry Terms: Not Available to Industry
How to cite: pDS1U-PKS12 was a gift from Morten Sommer (Addgene plasmid # 70150 ; http://n2t.net/addgene:70150 ; RRID:Addgene_70150)
