>Addgene plasmid #70150 | pDS1U-PKS12 | addgene partial sequence | sequence record 133498 | yCUP1pro-F 5'-CATATAGAAGTCATCGAAAT-3'
CCCTCCACTGAAAGACCTACTCCTCAAAGGCAACAGTCCTTACTTGACACATTTTGTTAAACAAGTTCAC
GCACTTCTTAGAAGGGAGATATCATCCTTGCCGGCAGTTCAACAGAAGCTATTTCCAAACTTTGCCGACA
TTCAGGAACTCGTCTCCAAGTCAGATTGGGGCAGTGGTAACCCTGCTTTGACAAGCGCTTTAGCATGCTT
TTACCATCTTTGCAGTTTCATTCACTTTTACGATGGACAAGGTCGTACCTTTCCTTCGGAGAACAGTCGC
ATTATTGGACTTTGCGTTGGTTCACTCGCTGCTGCTGCTGTCAGTTGCTCCACATCACTGAGTGAACTGG
TATCAGCTGGTGTAGATGCTGTTCGTGTGGCATTGCACGTCGGACTACGGGTATGGCGAACTACCTCCCT
TTTCGATGTACCAGACAGGCCCTCCGCCACTTGGTCCATAATTGTGCCCGAGGCAGTACTACCAAGAGAA
TCTGCGCAAGACCGACTTGACTCATTCATCATTGAAATGGGACTTGCTCGATCGTCAGTTCCTTACATCA
GCTCGGTCGCACATCACAACATGACCATCAGTGGTCCACCATCCGTCCTCGAAAAGTTCATTCACAGTAT
ATCAACATCACCGAAAGATTCTCTTCCAGTGCCGATCTATGCTCCGTACCACGCCAGCCATCTTTACAGC
ATGGATGATGTAGACGAGGTCCTTAGCCTGTCTGCACCTTCTT
