>Addgene plasmid #70150 | pDS1U-PKS12 | addgene partial sequence | sequence record 133499 | pHybLex_rev 5'-GAGTCACTTTAAAATTTGTATACAC-3'
AATCATAAATCATAAGAAATTCGCTTATTTAGAAGTGTCAACAACGTATCTACCAACGATTTGACCCTTT
TCCATCTTTTCGTAAATTTCTGGCAAGGTAGACAAGCCGACAACCTTGATTGGAGACTTGACCAAACCTC
TGGCGAAGAAGTCCAAAGCTCTAGATCAATTTAGGCCTGCGGCCGCGGCTAATTGTCCAAGGCCCGAGCC
AGGAATGCAGAGACATATTCCGCATTCCGTCCTCTCTTCAACATACTAAAATGATTCGCTTCCGCAATCC
GATCCATGAACAAACCCTCTTTACCACCAAGTAGCGCCTCCCAACCATTCGGACCAAAGTTTGTTCTGTT
CTCCAACAGCCATCTCATCTCGCGTGGGTCATCGTCACGGTACTCGGGACGAGCACTATCAGAGTCTTTG
CAAACTCCGTCTTCTGCCCACAGCATGTATGTCTGCGGCGGTGCAGGGAGCGGTGATGCTAGACCGACTA
GACCAGAGTCCCAAGGCACTGCGACATAAGCATCCAGAGCGTCAATGAAGGCCAGGAAATGTGCAAGAAG
CCATTCTGGAGCTTTGACGCTTGTTCCAGCAGTGCTGTGCGGGTTGTCTGATCCAAAGACATTCTGCGAA
TTGAGGAAATCGTACAAGCGAGGAGGTAGCTTCTCAAGACCAACGGGATTGGGAGAGTCAATCAAGATAA
GGCGATCGACTTGGTGTCCTGCTCTGGTGAGGATCAGGGCAGCTTCATAAGCGCAAATGCCACCGGCTGA
CCATCCTCCCAAATTGTAAGGACCCTGTGGCTTGCGACGGAGTATCTCGTTGACATA
